Addgene plasmid #145859: pAc5.1C-Fluc-CG3799_A
Purpose: Insect Expression of CG3799-3UTR
Depositing lab: Elisa Izaurralde. Depositing organization: Max Planck Institute for Developmental Biology.
Backbone
  Vector backbone: Unknown
  Vector type: Insect Expression
Growth in bacteria
  Bacterial resistance: Ampicillin, 100 μg/mL
  Growth temperature: 37°C
  Growth strain: DH5alpha
  Copy number: Low Copy
Gene/Insert
  Gene/Insert name: CG3799-3UTR
  Species: D. melanogaster (fly)
  Entrez Gene: Exn (a.k.a. Dmel_CG42665, BcDNA:GH03693, CG14060, CG3799, CG42665, Dmel\CG42665, Dmel_CG14060, Dmel_CG3799, exn)
  Cloning method: Unknown
Terms and licenses: Academic/Nonprofit Terms; Industry Terms: Not Available to Industry
Depositor comments: Plasmids from this collection were made available to the research community and donated after the lab closed. Please note that the sequence provided by the depositing laboratory may be theoretical/predicted or based on Sanger sequencing results. There may be discrepancies between sequencing results obtained by Addgene and the depositor sequence. If an Addgene verified sequence is not available, please contact before placing your order to request that our lab fully sequence the plasmid.
How to cite: pAc5.1C-Fluc-CG3799_A was a gift from Elisa Izaurralde (Addgene plasmid # 145859 ; http://n2t.net/addgene:145859 ; RRID:Addgene_145859)
