[The description below was written by a language model from this plasmid's Addgene catalogue record and pLannotate feature annotations shown in this document.]
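Description:
pAc5.1C-Fluc-CG3799_A is an insect-cell expression plasmid of about 6.8 kb carrying a firefly luciferase reporter linked to 3′ UTR sequence from the Drosophila melanogaster gene CG3799 (now annotated as Exn/CG42665). The catalogue lists the backbone as unknown, although the name points to a pAc5.1-type vector, and this fits the annotated features. A roughly 2.5 kb Drosophila actin 5C (Ac5) promoter, which drives strong constitutive transcription in fly cell lines, sits directly upstream of the full luciferase coding sequence.

The CG3799 3′ UTR insert is not itself annotated in the feature table. By the name and stated purpose it would be expected downstream of the luciferase stop codon, where there is a short unannotated stretch before the next feature, but the record does not give its boundaries. It also does not explain the "_A" suffix, which may denote a particular UTR fragment or variant. No polyadenylation signal is annotated either. A partial tetracycline-resistance coding fragment follows this region; as a fragment it is presumably a non-functional backbone remnant.

For propagation in E. coli the plasmid has a ColE1/pUC-type origin and a β-lactamase gene with its own promoter, giving ampicillin selection. The catalogue describes it as low copy, whereas the annotation tool labels the origin as a high-copy type. No marker for selection in insect cells is annotated, which suggests transient transfection.

Placing a 3′ UTR behind luciferase is a standard way to test whether that UTR confers post-transcriptional regulation, such as changes in mRNA stability or translation, with luciferase activity as the readout. The record itself states only insect expression of the CG3799 3′ UTR. The depositor sequence may be theoretical rather than fully verified.
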