Features (pLannotate 1.2.2; 6 found; start..end, strand, type, name):
     56..2568    +  promoter       Ac5 promoter: Drosophila melanogaster actin 5C promoter
   2594..4243    +  CDS            luciferase: firefly luciferase; luc
   4509..4980    +  CDS            TcR (fragment): tetracycline efflux protein; tet; confers resistance to tetracycline
   5024..5612    -  rep_origin     ori: high-copy-number ColE1/pMB1/pBR322/pUC origin of replication
   5783..6643    -  CDS            AmpR: β-lactamase; bla; confers resistance to ampicillin, carbenicillin, and related antibiotics
   6644..6748    -  promoter       AmpR promoter: bla
>Addgene plasmid #145859 | pAc5.1C-Fluc-CG3799_A | depositor full sequence | sequence record 288304 | Full Sequence
CTTCAAGGAATTAATTCTATATTCTAAAAACACAAATGATACTTCTAAAAAAAATCATGAATGGCATCAA
CTCTGAATCAAATCTTTGCAGATGCACCTACTTCTCATTTCCACTGTCACATCATTTTTCCAGATCTCGC
TGCCTGTTATGTGGCCCACAAACCAAGACACGTTTTATGGCCATTAAAGCTGGCTGATCGTCGCCAAACA
CCAAATACATATCAATATGTACATTCGAGAAAGAAGCGATCAAAGAAGCGTCTTCGGGCGAGTAGGAGAA
TGCGGAGGAGAAGGAGAACGAGCTGATCTAGTATCTCTCCACAATCCAATGCCAACTGACCAACTGGCCA
TATTCGGAGCAATTTGAAGCCAATTTCCATCGCCTGGCGATCGCTCCATTCTTGGCTATATGTTTTTCAC
CGTTCCCGGGGCCATTTTCAAAGACTCGTCGGTAAGATAAGATTGTGTCACTCGCTGTCTCTCTTCATTT
GTCGAAGAATGCTGAGGAATTTCGCGATGACGTCGGCGAGTATTTTGAAGAATGAGAATAATTTGTATTT
ATACGAAAATCAGTTAGTGGAATTTTCTACAAAAACATGTTATCTATAGATAATTTTGTTGCAAAATATG
TTGACTATGACAAAGATTGTATGTATATACCTTTAATGTATTCTCATTTTCTTATGTATTTATAATGGCA
ATGATGATACTGATGATATTTTAAGATGATGCCAGACCACAGGCTGATTTCTGCGTCTTTTGCCGAACGC
AGTGCATGTGCGGTTGTTGTTTTTTGGAATAGTTTCAATTTTCGGACTGTCCGCTTTGATTTCAGTTTCT
TGGCTTATTCAAAAAGCAAAGTAAAGCCAAAAAAGCGAGATGGCAATACCAAATGCGGCAAAACGGTAGT
GGAAGGAAAGGGGTGCGGGGCAGCGGAAGGAAGGGTGGGGCGGGGCGTGGCGGGGTCTGTGGCTGGGCGC
GACGTCACCGACGTTGGAGCCACTCCTTTGACCATGTGTGCGTGTGTGTATTATTCGTGTCTCGCCACTC
GCCGGTTGTTTTTTTCTTTTTATCTCGCTCTCTCTAGCGCCATCTCGTACGCATGCTCAACGCACCGCAT
GTTGCCGTGTCCTTTATGCGTCATTTTGGCTCGAAATAGGCAATTATTTAAACAAAGATTAGTCAACGAA
AACGCTAAAATAAATAAGTCTACAATATGGTTACTTATTGCCATGTGTGTGCAGCCAACGATAGCAACAA
AAGCAACAACACAGTGGCTTTCCCTCTTTCACTTTTTGTTTGCAAGCGCGTGCGAGCAAGACGGCACGAC
CGGCAAACGCAATTACGCTGACAAAGAGCAGACGAAGTTTTGGCCGAAAAACATCAAGGCGCCTGATACG
AATGCATTTGCAATAACAATTGCGATATTTAATATTGTTTATGAAGCTGTTTGACTTCAAAACACACAAA
AAAAAAAATAAAACAAATTATTTGAAAGAGAATTAGGAATCGGACAGCTTATCGTTACGGGCTAACAGCA
CACCGAGACGAAATAGCTTACCTGACGTCACAGCCTCTGGAAGAACTGCCGCCAAGCAGAGAGAGAGAGA
AAAAGAGGGAGAGCAGCTTAGACCGCATGTGCTTGTGTGTGAGGCGTCTCTCTCTTCGTCTCCTGTTTGC
GCAAACGCATAGACTGCACTGAGAAAATCGATTACCTATTTTTTATGAATGAATATTTGCACTATTACTA
TTCAAAACTATTAAGATAGCAATCACATTCAATAGCCAAATACTATACCACCTGAGCGATGCAACGAAAT
GATCAATTTGAGCAAAAATGCTGCATATTTAGGACGGCATCATTATAGAAATGCTTCTTGCTGTGTACTT
TTCTCTCGTCTGGCAGCTGTTTCGCCGTTATTGTTAAAACCGGCTTAAGTTAGGTGTGTTTTCTACGACT
AGTGATGCCCCTACTAGAAGATGTGTGTTGCACAAATGTCCCTGAATAACCAATTTGAAGTGCAGATAGC
AGTAAACGTAAGCTAATATGAATATTATTTAACTGTAATGTTTTAATATCGCTGGACATTACTAATAAAC
CCACTATAAACACATGTACATATGTATGTTTTGGCATACAATGAGTAGTTGGGGAAAAAATGTGTAAAAG
CACCGTGACCATCACAGCATAAAGATAACCAGCTGAAGTATCGAATATGAGTAACCCCCAAATTGAATCA
CATGCCGCAACTGATAGGACCCATGGAAGTACACTCTTCATGGCGATATACAAGACACACACAAGCACGA
ACACCCAGTTGCGGAGGAAATTCTCCGTAAATGAAAACCCAATCGGCGAACAATTCATACCCATATATGG
TAAAAGTTTTGAACGCGACTTGAGAGCGGAGAGCATTGCGGCTGATAAGGTTTTAGCGCTAAGCGGGCTT
TATAAAACGGGCTGCGGGACCAGTTTTCATATCACTACCGTTTGAGTTCTTGTGCTGTGTGGATACTCCT
CCCGACACAAAGCCGCTCCATCAGCCAGCAGTCGTCTAATCCAGAGACCCCGGATCGGGGTACCAACATG
GCCGAAGACGCCAAAAACATAAAGAAAGGCCCGGCACCATTCTATCCACTAGAGGATGGAACCGCTGGAG
AGCAACTGCATAAGGCTATGAAGAGATACGCCCTGGTTCCTGGAACAATTGCTTTTACAGATGCACATAT
CGAGGTGAACATCACGTACGCGGAATACTTCGAAATGTCCGTTCGGTTGGCAGAAGCTATGAAACGATAT
GGGCTGAATACAAATCACAGAATCGTCGTATGCAGTGAAAACTCTCTTCAATTCTTTATGCCGGTGTTGG
GCGCGTTATTTATCGGAGTTGCAGTTGCGCCCGCGAACGACATTTATAATGAACGTGAATTGCTCAACAG
TATGAACATTTCGCAGCCTACCGTAGTGTTTGTTTCCAAAAAGGGGTTGCAAAAAATTTTGAACGTGCAA
AAAAAATTACCAATAATCCAGAAAATTATTATCATGGATTCTAAAACGGATTACCAGGGATTTCAGTCGA
TGTACACGTTCGTCACATCTCATCTACCTCCCGGTTTTAATGAATACGATTTTGTACCAGAGTCCTTTGA
TCGTGACAAAACAATTGCACTGATAATGAACTCCTCTGGATCTACTGGGTTACCTAAGGGTGTGGCCCTT
CCGCATAGAACTGCCTGCGTCAGATTCTCGCATGCCAGAGATCCTATTTTTGGCAATCAAATCATTCCGG
ATACTGCGATTTTAAGTGTTGTTCCATTCCATCACGGTTTTGGAATGTTTACTACACTCGGATATTTGAT
ATGTGGATTTCGAGTCGTCTTAATGTATAGATTTGAAGAAGAGCTGTTTTTACGATCCCTTCAGGATTAC
AAAATTCAAAGTGCGTTGCTAGTACCAACCCTATTTTCATTCTTCGCCAAAAGCACTCTGATTGACAAAT
ACGATTTATCTAATTTACACGAAATTGCTTCTGGGGGCGCACCTCTTTCGAAAGAAGTCGGGGAAGCGGT
TGCAAAACGCTTCCATCTTCCAGGGATACGACAAGGATATGGGCTCACTGAGACTACATCAGCTATTCTG
ATTACACCCGAGGGGGATGATAAACCGGGCGCGGTCGGTAAAGTTGTTCCATTTTTTGAAGCGAAGGTTG
TGGATCTGGATACCGGGAAAACGCTGGGCGTTAATCAGAGAGGCGAATTATGTGTCAGAGGACCTATGAT
TATGTCCGGTTATGTAAACAATCCGGAAGCGACCAACGCCTTGATTGACAAGGATGGATGGCTACATTCT
GGAGACATAGCTTACTGGGACGAAGACGAACACTTCTTCATAGTTGACCGCTTGAAGTCTTTAATTAAAT
ACAAAGGGTATCAGGTGGCCCCCGCTGAATTGGAATCGATATTGTTACAACACCCCAACATCTTCGACGC
GGGCGTGGCAGGTCTTCCCGACGATGACGCCGGTGAACTTCCCGCCGCCGTTGTTGTTTTGGAGCACGGA
AAGACGATGACGGAAAAAGAGATCGTGGATTACGTCGCCAGTCAAGTAACAACCGCGAAAAAGTTGCGCG
GAGGAGTTGTGTTTGTGGACGAAGTACCGAAAGGTCTTACCGGAAAACTCGACGCAAGAAAAATCAGAGA
GATCCTCATAAAGGCCAAGAAGGGCGGAAAGTCCAAATTGTAAGAATTCCTTCCGGCTGCTCTTGGAAAA
CGGGGATAATATTAACTAGCAACGCCAACTCCATAGTCCGCAACCAATAGCCGTACACTTTAGGAAATGT
GATAATTATTTAAATCGATGTTAGTATTGATTAATCGAAAGTCTTAAAATAATTTTCCCTACCAAGTAAG
CAATAGAGAGTACTTGAATATAATTATAACCGTTTAGTGATGATACTTAAGCGAAATCTAAATAAACAAG
CGAAATTTATGAAAACAAGAAACAGAATCGTCGACCGATGCCCTTGAGAGCCTTCAACCCAGTCAGCTCC
TTCCGGTGGGCGCGGGGCATGACTATCGTCGCCGCACTTATGACTGTCTTCTTTATCATGCAACTCGTAG
GACAGGTGCCGGCAGCGCTCTGGGTCATTTTCGGCGAGGACCGCTTTCGCTGGAGCGCGACGATGATCGG
CCTGTCGCTTGCGGTATTCGGAATCTTGCACGCCCTCGCTCAAGCCTTCGTCACTGGTCCCGCCACCAAA
CGTTTCGGCGAGAAGCAGGCCATTATCGCCGGCATGGCGGCCGACGCGCTGGGCTACGTCTTGCTGGCGT
TCGCGACGCGAGGCTGGATGGCCTTCCCCATTATGATTCTTCTCGCTTCCGGCGGCATCGGGATGCCCGC
GTTGCAGGCCATGCTGTCCAGGCAGGTAGATGACGACCATCAGGGACAGCTTCAAGGATCGCTCGCGGCT
CTTACCAGCCAGCAAAAGGCCAGGAACCGTAAAAAGGCCGCGTTGCTGGCGTTTTTCCATAGGCTCCGCC
CCCCTGACGAGCATCACAAAAATCGACGCTCAAGTCAGAGGTGGCGAAACCCGACAGGACTATAAAGATA
CCAGGCGTTTCCCCCTGGAAGCTCCCTCGTGCGCTCTCCTGTTCCGACCCTGCCGCTTACCGGATACCTG
TCCGCCTTTCTCCCTTCGGGAAGCGTGGCGCTTTCTCAATGCTCACGCTGTAGGTATCTCAGTTCGGTGT
AGGTCGTTCGCTCCAAGCTGGGCTGTGTGCACGAACCCCCCGTTCAGCCCGACCGCTGCGCCTTATCCGG
TAACTATCGTCTTGAGTCCAACCCGGTAAGACACGACTTATCGCCACTGGCAGCAGCCACTGGTAACAGG
ATTAGCAGAGCGAGGTATGTAGGCGGTGCTACAGAGTTCTTGAAGTGGTGGCCTAACTACGGCTACACTA
GAAGGACAGTATTTGGTATCTGCGCTCTGCTGAAGCCAGTTACCTTCGGAAAAAGAGTTGGTAGCTCTTG
ATCCGGCAAACAAACCACCGCTGGTAGCGGTGGTTTTTTTGTTTGCAAGCAGCAGATTACGCGCAGAAAA
AAAGGATCTCAAGAAGATCCTTTGATCTTTTCTACGGGGTCTGACGCTCAGTGGAACGAAAACTCACGTT
AAGGGATTTTGGTCATGAGATTATCAAAAAGGATCTTCACCTAGATCCTTTTAAATTAAAAATGAAGTTT
TAAATCAATCTAAAGTATATATGAGTAAACTTGGTCTGACAGTTACCAATGCTTAATCAGTGAGGCACCT
ATCTCAGCGATCTGTCTATTTCGTTCATCCATAGTTGCCTGACTCCCCGTCGTGTAGATAACTACGATAC
GGGAGGGCTTACCATCTGGCCCCAGTGCTGCAATGATACCGCGAGACCCACGCTCACCGGCTCCAGATTT
ATCAGCAATAAACCAGCCAGCCGGAAGGGCCGAGCGCAGAAGTGGTCCTGCAACTTTATCCGCCTCCATC
CAGTCTATTAATTGTTGCCGGGAAGCTAGAGTAAGTAGTTCGCCAGTTAATAGTTTGCGCAACGTTGTTG
CCATTGCTGCAGGCATCGTGGTGTCACGCTCGTCGTTTGGTATGGCTTCATTCAGCTCCGGTTCCCAACG
ATCAAGGCGAGTTACATGATCCCCCATGTTGTGCAAAAAAGCGGTTAGCTCCTTCGGTCCTCCGATCGTT
GTCAGAAGTAAGTTGGCCGCAGTGTTATCACTCATGGTTATGGCAGCACTGCATAATTCTCTTACTGTCA
TGCCATCCGTAAGATGCTTTTCTGTGACTGGTGAGTACTCAACCAAGTCATTCTGAGAATAGTGTATGCG
GCGACCGAGTTGCTCTTGCCCGGCGTCAACACGGGATAATACCGCGCCACATAGCAGAACTTTAAAAGTG
CTCATCATTGGAAAACGTTCTTCGGGGCGAAAACTCTCAAGGATCTTACCGCTGTTGAGATCCAGTTCGA
TGTAACCCACTCGTGCACCCAACTGATCTTCAGCATCTTTTACTTTCACCAGCGTTTCTGGGTGAGCAAA
AACAGGAAGGCAAAATGCCGCAAAAAAGGGAATAAGGGCGACACGGAAATGTTGAATACTCATACTCTTC
CTTTTTCAATATTATTGAAGCATTTATCAGGGTTATTGTCTCATGAGCGGATACATATTTGAATGTATTT
AGAAAAATAAACAAATAGGGGTTCCGCGCACATTTCCCCGAAAAGTGCCACCTGACGTCTAAGAAACCAT
TATTATCATGACATTAACCTATAAAAATAGGCGTATCACGAGCCCTTTCGT
